>Addgene plasmid #14063 | pcFN-C (chick fibronectin) | addgene full sequence | sequence record 317091 | Addgene NGS Result
CGCCTCTCCCCGCGCGTTGGCCGATTCATTAATGCAGCTGGCACGACAGGTTTCCCGACTGGAAAGCGGG
CAGTGAGCGCAACGCAATTAATGTGAGTTAGCTCACTCATTAGGCACCCCAGGCTTTACACTTTATGCTT
CCGGCTCGTATGTTGTGTGGAATTGTGAGCGGATAACAATTTCACACAGGAAACAGCTATGACCATGATT
ACGCCAAGCTATTTAGGTGACACTATAGAATACTCAAGCTTGCATGCCTGCAGGTCGACTCTAGAGGATC
CCCGGGTACCGAGCTCGAAACTCTGGTGCCAGTGCTTAGGCTTTGGCAGTGGTCACTTCAGATGCGATTC
CTCTAAGTGGTGCCACGATAATGGTGTGAACTACAAGATTGGGGAGAAGTGGGACCGGCAGGGGGAGAAT
GGCCAGATGATGAGCTGCACCTGCCTCGGGAATGGAAAAGGAGAATTCGCCCTATAGTGAGTCGTATTAC
AATTCACTGGCCGTCGTTTTACAACGTCGTGACTGGGAAAACCCTGGCGTTACCCAACTTAATCGCCTTG
CAGCACATCCCCCTTTCGCCAGCTGGCGTAATAGCGAAGAGGCCCGCACCGATCGCCCTTCCCAACAGTT
GCGCAGCCTGAATGGCGAATGGCGCCTGATGCGGTATTTTCTCCTTACGCATCTGTGCGGTATTTCACAC
CGCATATGGTGCACTCTCAGTACAATCTGCTCTGATGCCGCATAGTTAAGCCAGCCCCGACACCCGCCAA
CACCCGCTGACGCGCCCTGACGGGCTTGTCTGCTCCCGGCATCCGCTTACAGACAAGCTGTGACCGTCTC
CGGGAGCTGCATGTGTCAGAGGTTTTCACCGTCATCACCGAAACGCGCGAGACGAAAGGGCCTCGTGATA
CGCCTATTTTTATAGGTTAATGTCATGATAATAATGGTTTCTTAGACGTCAGGTGGCACTTTTCGGGGAA
ATGTGCGCGGAACCCCTATTTGTTTATTTTTCTAAATACATTCAAATATGTATCCGCTCATGAGACAATA
ACCCTGATAAATGCTTCAATAATATTGAAAAAGGAAGAGTATGAGTATTCAACATTTCCGTGTCGCCCTT
ATTCCCTTTTTTGCGGCATTTTGCCTTCCTGTTTTTGCTCACCCAGAAACGCTGGTGAAAGTAAAAGATG
CTGAAGATCAGTTGGGTGCACGAGTGGGTTACATCGAACTGGATCTCAACAGCGGTAAGATCCTTGAGAG
TTTTCGCCCCGAAGAACGTTTTCCAATGATGAGCACTTTTAAAGTTCTGCTATGTGGCGCGGTATTATCC
CGTATTGACGCCGGGCAAGAGCAACTCGGTCGCCGCATACACTATTCTCAGAATGACTTGGTTGAGTACT
CACCAGTCACAGAAAAGCATCTTACGGATGGCATGACAGTAAGAGAATTATGCAGTGCTGCCATAACCAT
GAGTGATAACACTGCGGCCAACTTACTTCTGACAACGATCGGAGGACCGAAGGAGCTAACCGCTTTTTTG
CACAACATGGGGGATCATGTAACTCGCCTTGATCGTTGGGAACCGGAGCTGAATGAAGCCATACCAAACG
ACGAGCGTGACACCACGATGCCTGTAGCAATGGCAACAACGTTGCGCAAACTATTAACTGGCGAACTACT
TACTCTAGCTTCCCGGCAACAATTAATAGACTGGATGGAGGCGGATAAAGTTGCAGGACCACTTCTGCGC
TCGGCCCTTCCGGCTGGCTGGTTTATTGCTGATAAATCTGGAGCCGGTGAGCGTGGGTCTCGCGGTATCA
TTGCAGCACTGGGGCCAGATGGTAAGCCCTCCCGTATCGTAGTTATCTACACGACGGGGAGTCAGGCAAC
TATGGATGAACGAAATAGACAGATCGCTGAGATAGGTGCCTCACTGATTAAGCATTGGTAACTGTCAGAC
CAAGTTTACTCATATATACTTTAGATTGATTTAAAACTTCATTTTTAATTTAAAAGGATCTAGGTGAAGA
TCCTTTTTGATAATCTCATGACCAAAATCCCTTAACGTGAGTTTTCGTTCCACTGAGCGTCAGACCCCGT
AGAAAAGATCAAAGGATCTTCTTGAGATCCTTTTTTTCTGCGCGTAATCTGCTGCTTGCAAACAAAAAAA
CCACCGCTACCAGCGGTGGTTTGTTTGCCGGATCAAGAGCTACCAACTCTTTTTCCGAAGGTAACTGGCT
TCAGCAGAGCGCAGATACCAAATACTGTTCTTCTAGTGTAGCCGTAGTTAGGCCACCACTTCAAGAACTC
TGTAGCACCGCCTACATACCTCGCTCTGCTAATCCTGTTACCAGTGGCTGCTGCCAGTGGCGATAAGTCG
TGTCTTACCGGGTTGGACTCAAGACGATAGTTACCGGATAAGGCGCAGCGGTCGGGCTGAACGGGGGGTT
CGTGCACACAGCCCAGCTTGGAGCGAACGACCTACACCGAACTGAGATACCTACAGCGTGAGCTATGAGA
AAGCGCCACGCTTCCCGAAGGGAGAAAGGCGGACAGGTATCCGGTAAGCGGCAGGGTCGGAACAGGAGAG
CGCACGAGGGAGCTTCCAGGGGGAAACGCCTGGTATCTTTATAGTCCTGTCGGGTTTCGCCACCTCTGAC
TTGAGCGTCGATTTTTGTGATGCTCGTCAGGGGGGCGGAGCCTATGGAAAAACGCCAGCAACGCGGCCTT
TTTACGGTTCCTGGCCTTTTGCTGGCCTTTTGCTCACATGTTCTTTCCTGCGTTATCCCCTGATTCTGTG
GATAACCGTATTACCGCCTTTGAGTGAGCTGATACCGCTCGCCGCAGCCGAACGACCGAGCGCAGCGAGT
CAGTGAGCGAGGAAGCGGAAGAGCGCCCAATACGCAAAC
Features (pLannotate 1.2.2; 14 found; start..end, strand, type, name):
     89..110     +  protein_bind   CAP binding site: CAP binding activates transcription in the presence of cAMP. E. coli catabolite activator protein
    125..155     +  promoter       lac promoter: promoter for the E. coli lac operon
    163..179     +  protein_bind   lac operator: The lac repressor binds to the lac operator to inhibit transcription in E. coli. This inhibition can be relieved by adding lactose or isopropyl-β-D-thiogalactopyranoside (IPTG). lac repressor encoded by lacI
    221..239     +  promoter       SP6 promoter: promoter for bacteriophage SP6 RNA polymerase
    246..299     -  misc_feature   MCS (fragment): pUC18/19 multiple cloning site
    361..465     +  CDS            FINC_NOTVI (fragment): Experimental evidence at transcript level: Swiss-Prot protein existence level 2. Beneath wound epithelium, fibronectin probably provides a substrate on which the dedifferentiation stump tissue cells will migrate and accumulate. From Notophthalmus viridescens (Eastern newt) (Triturus viridescens).
    471..489     -  promoter       T7 promoter: promoter for bacteriophage T7 RNA polymerase
    492..649     +  CDS            lacZα (fragment): LacZα fragment of β-galactosidase; lacZ fragment
    655..754     -  misc_feature   bom (fragment): basis of mobility region from pBR322
    856..891     -  CDS            rop (fragment): Rop protein, which maintains plasmids at low copy number; rop
    986..1090    +  promoter       AmpR promoter: bla
   1091..1951    +  CDS            AmpR: β-lactamase; bla; confers resistance to ampicillin, carbenicillin, and related antibiotics
   2122..2710    +  rep_origin     ori: high-copy-number ColE1/pMB1/pBR322/pUC origin of replication
   2893..76      +  CDS            lacI (fragment) (across the origin): lac repressor; lacI; The lac repressor binds to the lac operator to inhibit transcription in E. coli. This inhibition can be relieved by adding lactose or isopropyl-β-D-thiogalactopyranoside (IPTG).
