[The description below was written by a language model from this plasmid's Addgene catalogue record and pLannotate feature annotations shown in this document.]
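Description:
pcFN-C (chick fibronectin) is a small bacterial cloning and in vitro transcription plasmid built on the Promega pGem-3 backbone, carrying a short fragment of chicken (G. gallus) fibronectin (FN1) cDNA. It is propagated in E. coli through a high-copy ColE1/pUC-type origin and selected with ampicillin via the β-lactamase (AmpR) gene and its native promoter. The catalogue classifies it as a mammalian expression vector, but the feature table shows no eukaryotic promoter, polyadenylation signal or mammalian selection marker. The annotated elements are instead those of a standard pGEM-type transcription vector. Remnants of lacI, lacZα, the pBR322 bom region and rop are also detected as backbone fragments, along with the lac promoter, operator and CAP binding site.

The insert is recorded as a 166 bp DraI–EcoRI fragment of fibronectin cDNA ligated into the HincII and EcoRI sites of the polylinker; the blunt HincII junction was destroyed while EcoRI was retained. It lies between opposing bacteriophage SP6 and T7 RNA polymerase promoters, so either strand can be transcribed in vitro. The automated annotation matches part of this region to a newt fibronectin protein entry, which presumably reflects sequence conservation among vertebrate fibronectins rather than a different insert origin. The sequenced plasmid (2,909 nt) is somewhat shorter than the sum of the listed backbone and insert sizes.

The record does not state a purpose explicitly. However, the associated study concerns alternative splicing of chicken fibronectin in embryos and in normal and transformed cells, and a short segment flanked by phage promoters is consistent with making strand-specific RNA probes to detect or distinguish fibronectin transcripts.
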