Addgene plasmid #14063: pcFN-C (chick fibronectin)
Depositing lab: Richard Hynes. Depositing organization: Massachusetts Institute of Technology. Publication: Alternative splicing of chicken fibronectin in embryos and in normal and transformed cells. Norton PA, Hynes RO. Mol Cell Biol. 1987 Dec . 7(12):4297-307. PubMed 2830487.
Backbone
  Vector backbone: pGem-3
  Backbone manufacturer: Promega
  Backbone size w/o insert (bp): 2867
  Vector type: Mammalian Expression
Growth in bacteria
  Bacterial resistance: Ampicillin, 100 μg/mL
  Growth temperature: 37°C
  Growth strain: DH5alpha
  Copy number: Unknown
Gene/Insert
  Gene/Insert name: Chicken Fibronectin
  Species: G. gallus (chicken)
  Insert size (bp): 166
  Mutation: DraI - EcoRI fragment inserted in HincII-EcoRI sites
  GenBank ID: NM_001198712.1
  Entrez Gene: FN1 (a.k.a. FN)
  Cloning method: Restriction Enzyme; 5′ cloning site HincII (destroyed during cloning); 3′ cloning site EcoRI (not destroyed)
  Sequencing primers: 5′ SP6; 3′ T7
Terms and licenses: Academic/Nonprofit Terms; Industry Terms: Not Available to Industry
How to cite: pcFN-C (chick fibronectin) was a gift from Richard Hynes (Addgene plasmid # 14063 ; http://n2t.net/addgene:14063 ; RRID:Addgene_14063)
